>Addgene plasmid #120230 | pJZ001 | depositor full sequence | sequence record 227927 | Full Sequence
GGGGAATTGTGAGCGGATAACAATTCCCCTGTAGAAATAATTTTGTTTAACTTTAATAAGGAGATATACC
ATGGGCAGCAGCCATCACCATCATCACCACAGCCAGGATCCGAATTCGAGCTCGGCGCGCCTGCAGGTCG
ACAAGCTTTCTATCGCCTTCTTGACGAGTTCTTCTGAGGTTAACTGTATTTAGAAAAATAAACAAATAGG
GGTTCCGCGCACATTTCCCCGAAAAGTGCCACCTGGGTCCTTTTCATCACGTGCTATAAAAATAATTATA
ATTTAAATTTTTTAATATAAATATATAAATTAAAAATAGAAAGTAAAAAAAGAAATTAAAGAAAAAATAG
TTTTTGTTTTCCGAAGATGTAAAAGACTCTAGGGGGATCGCCAACAAATACTACCTTTTATCTTGCTCTT
CCTGCTCTCAGGTATTAATGCCGAATTGTTTCATCTTGTCTGTGTAGAAGACCACACACGAAAATCCTGT
GATTTTACATTTTACTTATCGTTAATCGAATGTATATCTATTTAATCTGCTTTTCTTGTCTAATAAATAT
ATATGTAAAGTACGCTTTTTGTTGAAATTTTTTAAACCTTTGTTTATTTTTTTTTCTTCATTCCGTAACT
CTTCTACCTTCTTTATTTACTTTCTAAAATCCAAATACAAAACATAAAAATAAATAAACACAGAGTAAAT
TCCCAAATTATTCCATCATTAAAAGATACGAGGCGCGTGTAAGTTACAGGCAAGCGGCCGAATTCTGCTG
GGTGTGGGTCTATGGATGCCAGTGGAACTCTTTGGACGATCTTTGTTGGCGGGGACGAAAAAATAGGCTA
CAATCTAGGTCTTCGCTGGCCACCTCGGCGAAGAAAGAGCTTGGGAATCAACGACTTACTGCCCTAGTAA
ACGTCTCGTTTCCCGCTCCAAGTTATGATCTACAGACTTCTACTGACGTCTGTAAGTCGTTGAAAAGAGG
GGCTTCGGCCCCTTTTTTCATTCCAGCGAGCGCCACGGAAATTGTGAGCGGATAACAATTTCCACCCACA
GCCAGCCTTTTTTAGGCGCCAATCTAGGCACAGGAATACGGGTGAGGCGGCTTCCGGATAGTTGCTGGGG
CTGAGCGGGACATATGACGAGCATAGGGCCTAAGTCATTACTTAGGAGCCTCGAAATGGCACTCTCTGAT
CTGATCGTCCGGCAGGCCAAGACCACCGGCAAACGCTACACCCTCTACGACAACGACTGCCTGAGCCTGA
TGGTCTCTGCCGCAGGCGGCAAGTCTTGGATGTTCCGCTACTCCTGGCTGGGCAAGCAAAAGCGCATGGC
CCTGGGCGGCTATCCTGCCCTCAGCCTGCGCGAGGCCCGCGCCGAGCGGGACAAGGCCCAGGCCCTGATC
GCCAGGGGGATCGATCCCCAAATCGAACGCGATCAGCGTCGGCACGCGGCCAAGCTGGCCGGCGAATACA
CCTTCAAGAACGTCTTCGATGCCTGGGTCGAGCATCGCCGCAAGGAACTCAAGGAAGGCCGCCAGAGTAC
GCTTTCGCAGATCCTGCGCATCTTCAACAAGGACGTGCTGCCCACCCTAGGGAAGATGTCCATCTATGAC
ATTCGCCGGCCCCAGCTCCTGGGCGTCCTGGCGGCGATCGAGAAGCGCAAGGCGTTCACCACGGCCGAGA
AGGTCCGCACCTGGTTCAACCAGATGTTCCGCTATGCCTTGGTCATCGCCGAGGGGCTGGAAGTCAACCC
GGCTGCGGACCTGGACGTGGTGGCCGAGCCCAAGCCCCCGGTGGCCCACAACCCCTATCTGCACCTGCCC
GAACTGCCCGAGTTCCTTCAGAAGCTGCGACGCTACAACCCCCGGGGCTGGCAGACCCAGCTTGGCGTGC
GGCTACTGTTCCTGACGGGGGTGCGCACGGGCGAGCTGCGGTTGGCCGAACCCGAGCAGTTCGACCTCGA
CCGGGGCTTTTGGATCATCCCGCCGGAGGTCGTCAAGCAACTCCAGGACGAAATGCGCAAGGCCGGCAAG
CGGCCGCAGGACGTGCCGCCCTACATCGTGCCCCTGTCCCTGCAGGCCATCGAGATCGTGCGCTATCTCC
TGGGCGTGATGCGGCCGGCGCAGAAGTACCTGCTGTCGCACCGCAGCGAACTCAAGAAACGCATCAGCGA
GAACACCCTCAACAAGGCCGTGCAGCTCATGGGCTACGAGGGGCGCCTGACCGGGCACGGCATCCGCGGC
ACCATCTCGACGGCACTCAACGAGATCGGCTACCCGAAGATTTGGGTGGACGCGCAGCTTTCGCACTCCG
ACCCCAACAAGGTGAGTTCGGCCTACAACCACGCCAAGTACGTGGAGCCGCGTCGCCGCATGATGCAGGA
CTGGGCCGATCGCCTGGACCTGCTCGAACAGGGCGAAGTGCAAGCTGCGAGCGCGCACCTGACCATCCGT
ATCGACGGGGTGCCAGCGATGGCGGAAGTGGAGGAAGCGGTGGACGTGGCCCCGACGGTCGCCGAGCCCG
GTGTCTCCGGCTCACCGCCCGTGGCGGCCACGCCCATCGTCGTGACCCCCAACAGCGGCGGAATCACGTT
CCAGCGCCTGTCGCAGGTGCCGCCGCCTCCGGCGCATGCTCCTGAGTCGGAGGTCTCTGCCATCCAGCGC
GAGCGTGAGGAAATGCTGGCCATGTACGAGTCGCCGAACAATCTGCCGGTCGCGCTGTTCGGGAAGCTGG
CTGGGAAGTCCAAAGACCAGATCAACCGCGAGCTGAAGGCAGGCAAGCTACTGTCCATCAGCTTGGGCAA
CCGGGGGCAGCGCGTTCCCGACTGGCAACTGGTGCCGCTCAAGCGCCGGCTGGCCCAAGCGCTCATGAAC
CAATGCCCGCATGTAGATTCTTGGGCGCTGTATCGTCTGTTGACCAAGCCCCATTCCAACCTCGGAAACC
GTGCAGCCATCGATGTCGTCACACCGACCAACGTGGGCAAAGTATTGCAAGCCGTCACGCCCTATAAGGA
GTTCGAGCGCTCCAGTACAGACGAGACACCCCAGTTCTCCGAGTTCGTTCGCCAGTTGCAACGCCACGTG
AATGCGCTCGAAGAAGCGCCGTGCTGACGAGCCAGGACTTCGACGCCAACGGCGTGCCGCAACGCGTGTT
TACCTAGACGCTAGGAGTGCGTTAAATCCCGTCGTGGGCGGCTATTGCAACGAACTGATCAACCAGACGG
CCAAGACCGACTGCAATTCCTCCCGGTAAGGTTTTTCGCCTCCGCGTCCGGATGTCCGTTCCTTGAGCGG
CGGGTAGGAGGCCTGTACCCAGGATTTATGAGGTTCCCCGCCCCAAGGTCCATTCCCATGTGCGAACCGA
CAGCTCGGCAAACAGACCTGCCTGTACGTAGGGGTCGTGGGCCACGAAGGCGTGCACGTCGTCGATATGC
GCCGCCTGCACAAGCGGCGTTGTGACAATTTACCGAACAACTCCGCGGCCGGGAAGCCGATCTCGGCTTG
AACGAATTGTTAGGTGGCGGTACTTGGGTCGATATCAAAGTGCATCACTTCTTCCCGTATGCCCAACTTT
GTATAGAGAGCCACTGCGGGATCGTCACCGTAATCTGCTTGCACGTAGATCACATAAGCACCAAGCGCGT
TGGCCTCATGCTTGAGGAGATTGATGAGCGCGGTGGCAATGCCCTGCCTCCGGTGCTCGCCGGAGACTGC
GAGATCATAGATATAGATCTCACTACGCGGCTGCTCAAACTTGGGCAGAACGTAAGCCGCGAGAGCGCCA
ACAACCGCTTCTTGGTCGAAGGCAGCAAGCGCGATGAATGTCTTACTACGGAGCAAGTTCCCGAGGTAAT
CGGAGTCCGGCTGATGTTGGGAGTAGGTGGCTACGTCTCCGAACTCACGACCGAAAAGATCAAGAGCAGC
CCGCATGGATTTGACTTGGTCAGGGCCGAGCCTACATGTGCGAATGATGCCCATACTTGAGCCACCTAAC
TTTGTTTTAGGGCGACTGCCCTGCTGCGTAACATCGTTGCTGCTGCGTAACATCGTTGCTGCTCCATAAC
ATCAAACATCGACCCACGGCGTAACGCGCTTGCTGCTTGGATGCCCGAGGCATAGACTGTACAAAAAAAC
AGTCATAACAAGCCATGAAAACCGCCACTGCGCCGTTACCACCGCTGCGTTCGGTCAAGGTTCTGGACCA
GTTGCGTGAGCGCATACGCTACTTGCATTACAGTTTACGAACCGAACAGGCTTATGTCAATTCGGCCGGC
CTACGGCCAGCCTCGCAGAGCAGGATTCCCGTTGAGCACCGCCAGGTGCGAATAAGGGACAGTGAAGAAG
GAACACCCGCTCGCGGGTGGGCCTACTTCACCTATCCTGCCCGGCTGACGCCGTTGGATACACCAAGGAA
AGTCTACACGAACCCTTTGGCAAAATCCTGTATATCGTGCGAAAAAGGATGGATATACCGAAAAAATCGC
TATAATGACCCCGAAGCAGGGTTATGCAGCGGAAAAGAAAAGAAGTTCCTATTCCGAAGTTCCTATTCTC
TAGAAAGTATAGGAACTTCATGCATGATCTGAAGATCAGCAGTTCAACCTGTTGATAGTACGTACTAAGC
TCTCATGTTTCACGTACTAAGCTCTCATGTTTAACGTACTAAGCTCTCATGTTTAACGAACTAAACCCTC
ATGGCTAACGCTCCATCGTATCCGTATTCCTCTTATTTTTTCTCTTTCTCTATATCCATTTCTTTCTCTC
TAGGTGTGTCCTCTCTCTCTCTTCAATTTCTCTACTCCGCATTCCAACGCATCCTTCCCCCAACCTCCCA
TTTCCTCCTTACGGCCCGATAGCGATCGTCTTTCCCTCGCTATCACTCGCTACCGGCCCCTCCTCTGCAC
CGTAACCTCCTACGTATTTACCATATCATAAAGTTTTTTCCGACGCTTATCGCTGACCCCCTGTCGCCCT
CCTATTGGCTTCCGGATTATCTTCTTGTCCATAAGGTGATCCATGCTTCCTGAAGATTCCCGAAATGTGT
CCACTTTGGCGGGGAATCATTCCATCCACTTCTTTCTCTCTCGCTTTCCTCATTCGGCGCTCCCCTTCCG
CGTCTCATTGGTCTTCCGCTCCGTTTTTGCTTTGCCGATGTTACTTGGGGAGAGGTGCGATAATCCTTTC
GCAAAAACTCGGTTTGACGCCTCCCATGGTATAAATAGTGGGCGTTTGGTACGGCGGCTCCGCCACGGCA
TCAATCGGCCCAATCGGCAAATTTGCGGTCAATCGTCTTGCGCGAAACTCGAGTCTGGTAAAGAAACCGC
TGCTGCGAAATTTGAACGCCAGCACATGGACTCGTCTACTAGCGCAGCTTAATTAACCTAGGCTGCTGCC
ACCGCTGAGCAATAACTAGCATAACCCCTTGGGGCCTCTAAACGGGTCTTGAGGGGTTTTTTGCTGAAAC
CTCAGGCATTTGAGAAGCACACGGTCACACTGCTTCCGGTAGTCAATAAACCGGTAAACCAGCAATAGAC
ATAAGCGGCTATTTAACGACCCTGCCCTGAACCGACGACCGGGTCGAATTTGCTTTCGAATTTCTGCCAT
TCATCCGCTTATTATCACTTATTCAGGCGTAGCACCAGGCGTTTAAGGGCACCAATAACTGCCTTAAAAA
AATTACGCCCCGCCCTGCCACTCATCGCAGTACTGTTGTAATTCATTAAGCATTCTGCCGACATGGAAGC
CATCACAGACGGCATGATGAACCTGAATCGCCAGCGGCATCAGCACCTTGTCGCCTTGCGTATAATATTT
GCCCATAGTGAAAACGGGGGCGAAGAAGTTGTCCATATTGGCCACGTTTAAATCAAAACTGGTGAAACTC
ACCCAGGGATTGGCTGAGACGAAAAACATATTCTCAATAAACCCTTTAGGGAAATAGGCCAGGTTTTCAC
CGTAACACGCCACATCTTGCGAATATATGTGTAGAAACTGCCGGAAATCGTCGTGGTATTCACTCCAGAG
CGATGAAAACGTTTCAGTTTGCTCATGGAAAACGGTGTAACAAGGGTGAACACTATCCCATATCACCAGC
TCACCGTCTTTCATTGCCATACGGAACTCCGGATGAGCATTCATCAGGCGGGCAAGAATGTGAATAAAGG
CCGGATAAAACTTGTGCTTATTTTTCTTTACGGTCTTTAAAAAGGCCGTAATATCCAGCTGAACGGTCTG
GTTATAGGTACATTGAGCAACTGACTGAAATGCCTCAAAATGTTCTTTACGATGCCATTGGGATATATCA
ACGGTGGTATATCCAGTGATTTTTTTCTCCATTTTAGCTTCCTTAGCTCCTGAAAATCTCGATAACTCAA
AAAATACGCCCGGTAGTGATCTTATTTCATTATGGTGAAAGTTGGAACCTCTTACGTGCCGATCAACGTC
TCATTTTCGCCAAAAGTTGGCCCAGGGCTTCCCGGTATCAACAGGGACACCAGGATTTATTTATTCTGCG
AAGTGATCTTCCGTCACAGGTATTTATTCGGCGCAAAGTGCGTCGGGTGATGCTGCCAACTTACTGATTT
AGTGTATGATGGTGTTTTTGAGGTGCTCCAGTGGCTTCTGTTTCTATCAGCTGTCCCTCCTGTTCAGCTA
CTGACGGGGTGGTGCGTAACGGCAAAAGCACCGCCGGACATCAGCGCTAGCGGAGTGTATACTGGCTTAC
TATGTTGGCACTGATGAGGGTGTCAGTGAAGTGCTTCATGTGGCAGGAGAAAAAAGGCTGCACCGGTGCG
TCAGCAGAATATGTGATACAGGATATATTCCGCTTCCTCGCTCACTGACTCGCTACGCTCGGTCGTTCGA
CTGCGGCGAGCGGAAATGGCTTACGAACGGGGCGGAGATTTCCTGGAAGATGCCAGGAAGATACTTAACA
GGGAAGTGAGAGGGCCGCGGCAAAGCCGTTTTTCCATAGGCTCCGCCCCCCTGACAAGCATCACGAAATC
TGACGCTCAAATCAGTGGTGGCGAAACCCGACAGGACTATAAAGATACCAGGCGTTTCCCCTGGCGGCTC
CCTCGTGCGCTCTCCTGTTCCTGCCTTTCGGTTTACCGGTGTCATTCCGCTGTTATGGCCGCGTTTGTCT
CATTCCACGCCTGACACTCAGTTCCGGGTAGGCAGTTCGCTCCAAGCTGGACTGTATGCACGAACCCCCC
GTTCAGTCCGACCGCTGCGCCTTATCCGGTAACTATCGTCTTGAGTCCAACCCGGAAAGACATGCAAAAG
CACCACTGGCAGCAGCCACTGGTAATTGATTTAGAGGAGTTAGTCTTGAAGTCATGCGCCGGTTAAGGCT
AAACTGAAAGGACAAGTTTTGGTGACTGCGCTCCTCCAAGCCAGTTACCTCGGTTCAAAGAGTTGGTAGC
TCAGAGAACCTTCGAAAAACCGCCCTGCAAGGCGGTTTTTTCGTTTTCAGAGCAAGAGATTACGCGCAGA
CCAAAACGATCTCAAGAAGATCATCTTATTAATCAGATAAAATATTTCTAGATTTCAGTGCAATTTATCT
CTTCAAATGTAGCACCTGAAGTCAGCCCCATACGATATAAGTTGTAATTCTCATGTTAGTCATGCCCCGC
GCCCACCGGAAGGAGCTGACTGGGTTGAAGGCTCTCAAGGGCATCGGTCGAGATCCCGGTGCCTAATGAG
TGAGCTAACTTACATTAATTGCGTTGCGCTCACTGCCCGCTTTCCAGTCGGGAAACCTGTCGTGCCAGCT
GCATTAATGAATCGGCCAACGCGCGGGGAGAGGCGGTTTGCGTATTGGGCGCCAGGGTGGTTTTTCTTTT
CACCAGTGAGACGGGCAACAGCTGATTGCCCTTCACCGCCTGGCCCTGAGAGAGTTGCAGCAAGCGGTCC
ACGCTGGTTTGCCCCAGCAGGCGAAAATCCTGTTTGATGGTGGTTAACGGCGGGATATAACATGAGCTGT
CTTCGGTATCGTCGTATCCCACTACCGAGATGTCCGCACCAACGCGCAGCCCGGACTCGGTAATGGCGCG
CATTGCGCCCAGCGCCATCTGATCGTTGGCAACCAGCATCGCAGTGGGAACGATGCCCTCATTCAGCATT
TGCATGGTTTGTTGAAAACCGGACATGGCACTCCAGTCGCCTTCCCGTTCCGCTATCGGCTGAATTTGAT
TGCGAGTGAGATATTTATGCCAGCCAGCCAGACGCAGACGCGCCGAGACAGAACTTAATGGGCCCGCTAA
CAGCGCGATTTGCTGGTGACCCAATGCGACCAGATGCTCCACGCCCAGTCGCGTACCGTCTTCATGGGAG
AAAATAATACTGTTGATGGGTGTCTGGTCAGAGACATCAAGAAATAACGCCGGAACATTAGTGCAGGCAG
CTTCCACAGCAATGGCATCCTGGTCATCCAGCGGATAGTTAATGATCAGCCCACTGACGCGTTGCGCGAG
AAGATTGTGCACCGCCGCTTTACAGGCTTCGACGCCGCTTCGTTCTACCATCGACACCACCACGCTGGCA
CCCAGTTGATCGGCGCGAGATTTAATCGCCGCGACAATTTGCGACGGCGCGTGCAGGGCCAGACTGGAGG
TGGCAACGCCAATCAGCAACGACTGTTTGCCCGCCAGTTGTTGTGCCACGCGGTTGGGAATGTAATTCAG
CTCCGCCATCGCCGCTTCCACTTTTTCCCGCGTTTTCGCAGAAACGTGGCTGGCCTGGTTCACCACGCGG
GAAACGGTCTGATAAGAGACACCGGCATACTCTGCGACATCGTATAACGTTACTGGTTTCACATTCACCA
CCCTGAATTGACTCTCTTCCGGGCGCTATCATGCCATACCGCGAAAGGTTTTGCGCCATTCGATGGTGTC
CGGGATCTCGACGCTCTCCCTTATGCGACTCCTGCATTAGGAAATTAATACGACTCACTATA
Features (pLannotate 1.2.2; 27 found; start..end, strand, type, name):
      3..27      +  protein_bind   lac operator: The lac repressor binds to the lac operator to inhibit transcription in E. coli. This inhibition can be relieved by adding lactose or isopropyl-β-D-thiogalactopyranoside (IPTG). lac repressor encoded by lacI
     42..64      +  RBS            RBS: efficient ribosome binding site from bacteriophage T7 gene 10 (Olins and Rangwala, 1989)
    148..177     +  CDS            NeoR/KanR (fragment): aminoglycoside phosphotransferase confers resistance to neomycin, kanamycin, and G418 (Geneticin®)
    185..219     -  promoter       AmpR promoter (fragment): bla
    256..756     +  misc_feature   CEN/ARS: S. cerevisiae CEN6 centromere fused to an autonomously replicating sequence
    850..931     +  ncRNA          sX8: Accession: RF02227 - Proteobacterial sRNA sX8
   1022..1038    +  protein_bind   lac operator: The lac repressor binds to the lac operator to inhibit transcription in E. coli. This inhibition can be relieved by adding lactose or isopropyl-β-D-thiogalactopyranoside (IPTG). lac repressor encoded by lacI
   3510..4043    -  CDS            GmR: gentamycin acetyltransferase; aacC1; confers resistance to gentamycin
   4232..4260    -  promoter       Pc promoter: intI1 (promoter lies within the coding sequence); class 1 integron promoter
   4274..4382    -  oriT           oriT: incP origin of transfer
   4522..4569    +  protein_bind   FRT: FLP-mediated recombination occurs in the 8-bp core sequence TCTAGAAA (Turan and Bode, 2011). FLP recombinase from the Saccharomyces cerevisiae 2μ plasmid
   4576..4700    +  rep_origin     R6K γ ori (fragment): γ replication origin from E. coli plasmid R6K; requires the R6K initiator protein pi for replication
   4701..5222    +  promoter       adh1 promoter (fragment): promoter for the Schizosaccharomyces pombe adh1 gene encoding alcohol dehydrogenase
   5310..5351    +  CDS            S-Tag (fragment): affinity and epitope tag derived from pancreatic ribonuclease A
   5381..5398    +  CDS            SET1 (fragment): solubility-enhancement tag derived from T7 phage gene 10B
   5406..5453    +  terminator     T7 terminator: transcription terminator for bacteriophage T7 RNA polymerase
   5676..6332    -  CDS            cat: CAT_ECOLX - Experimental evidence at protein level: Swiss-Prot protein existence level 1. This enzyme is an effector of chloramphenicol resistance in bacteria. From Escherichia coli. This protein is used as a marker in many commonly used cloning vectors, such as pACYC184.
   6333..6435    -  promoter       cat promoter: promoter of the E. coli cat gene encoding chloramphenicol acetyltransferase
   6556..6699    +  mobile_element IS1 (fragment): prokaryotic transposable element IS1
   6818..6873    -  rep_origin     RSF ori (fragment): Plasmids containing the RSF 1030 origin of replication can be propagated in E. coli cells that contain additional plasmids with compatible origins.
   6961..7505    -  rep_origin     p15A ori: Plasmids containing the medium-copy-number p15A origin of replication can be propagated in E. coli cells that contain a second plasmid with the ColE1 origin.
   7617..7681    -  CDS            TcR (fragment): tetracycline efflux protein; tet; confers resistance to tetracycline
   7696..7717    -  protein_bind   CAP binding site: CAP binding activates transcription in the presence of cAMP. E. coli catabolite activator protein
   7730..8812    -  CDS            lacI: lac repressor; lacI; The lac repressor binds to the lac operator to inhibit transcription in E. coli. This inhibition can be relieved by adding lactose or isopropyl-β-D-thiogalactopyranoside (IPTG).
   8813..8890    -  promoter       lacI promoter: lacI
   8898..8933    -  CDS            TcR (fragment): tetracycline efflux protein; tet; confers resistance to tetracycline
   8936..2       +  promoter       T7 promoter (across the origin): promoter for bacteriophage T7 RNA polymerase
