>Addgene plasmid #120230 | pJZ001 | addgene full sequence | sequence record 233743 | Addgene NGS Result
TTGTGAGCGGATAACAATTTCCACCCACAGCCAGCCTTTTTTAGGCGCCAATCTAGGCACAGGAATACGG
GTGAGGCGGCTTCCGGATAGTTGCTGGGGCTGAGCGGGACATATGACGAGCATAGGGCCTAAGTCATTAC
TTAGGAGCCTCGAAATGGCACTCTCTGATCTGATCGTCCGGCAGGCCAAGACCACCGGCAAACGCTACAC
CCTCTACGACAACGACTGCCTGAGCCTGATGGTCTCTGCCGCAGGCGGCAAGTCTTGGATGTTCCGCTAC
TCCTGGCTGGGCAAGCAAAAGCGCATGGCCCTGGGCGGCTATCCTGCCCTCAGCCTGCGCGAGGCCCGCG
CCGAGCGGGACAAGGCCCAGGCCCTGATCGCCAGGGGGATCGATCCCCAAATCGAACGCGATCAGCGTCG
GCACGCGGCCAAGCTGGCCGGCGAATACACCTTCAAGAACGTCTTCGATGCCTGGGTCGAGCATCGCCGC
AAGGAACTCAAGGAAGGCCGCCAGAGTACGCTTTCGCAGATCCTGCGCATCTTCAACAAGGACGTGCTGC
CCACCCTAGGGAAGATGTCCATCTATGACATTCGCCGGCCCCAGCTCCTGGGCGTCCTGGCGGCGATCGA
GAAGCGCAAGGCGTTCACCACGGCCGAGAAGGTCCGCACCTGGTTCAACCAGATGTTCCGCTATGCCTTG
GTCATCGCCGAGGGGCTGGAAGTCAACCCGGCTGCGGACCTGGACGTGGTGGCCGAGCCCAAGCCCCCGG
TGGCCCACAACCCCTATCTGCACCTGCCCGAACTGCCCGAGTTCCTTCAGAAGCTGCGACGCTACAACCC
CCGGGGCTGGCAGACCCAGCTTGGCGTGCGGCTACTGTTCCTGACGGGGGTGCGCACGGGCGAGCTGCGG
TTGGCCGAACCCGAGCAGTTCGACCTCGACCGGGGCTTTTGGATCATCCCGCCGGAGGTCGTCAAGCAAC
TCCAGGACGAAATGCGCAAGGCCGGCAAGCGGCCGCAGGACGTGCCGCCCTACATCGTGCCCCTGTCCCT
GCAGGCCATCGAGATCGTGCGCTATCTCCTGGGCGTGATGCGGCCGGCGCAGAAGTACCTGCTGTCGCAC
CGCAGCGAACTCAAGAAACGCATCAGCGAGAACACCCTCAACAAGGCCGTGCAGCTCATGGGCTACGAGG
GGCGCCTGACCGGGCACGGCATCCGCGGCACCATCTCGACGGCACTCAACGAGATCGGCTACCCGAAGAT
TTGGGTGGACGCGCAGCTTTCGCACTCCGACCCCAACAAGGTGAGTTCGGCCTACAACCACGCCAAGTAC
GTGGAGCCGCGTCGCCGCATGATGCAGGACTGGGCCGATCGCCTGGACCTGCTCGAACAGGGCGAAGTGC
AAGCTGCGAGCGCGCACCTGACCATCCGTATCGACGGGGTGCCAGCGATGGCGGAAGTGGAGGAAGCGGT
GGACGTGGCCCCGACGGTCGCCGAGCCCGGTGTCTCCGGCTCACCGCCCGTGGCGGCCACGCCCATCGTC
GTGACCCCCAACAGCGGCGGAATCACGTTCCAGCGCCTGTCGCAGGTGCCGCCGCCTCCGGCGCATGCTC
CTGAGTCGGAGGTCTCTGCCATCCAGCGCGAGCGTGAGGAAATGCTGGCCATGTACGAGTCGCCGAACAA
TCTGCCGGTCGCGCTGTTCGGGAAGCTGGCTGGGAAGTCCAAAGACCAGATCAACCGCGAGCTGAAGGCA
GGCAAGCTACTGTCCATCAGCTTGGGCAACCGGGGGCAGCGCGTTCCCGACTGGCAACTGGTGCCGCTCA
AGCGCCGGCTGGCCCAAGCGCTCATGAACCAATGCCCGCATGTAGATTCTTGGGCGCTGTATCGTCTGTT
GACCAAGCCCCATTCCAACCTCGGAAACCGTGCAGCCATCGATGTCGTCACACCGACCAACGTGGGCAAA
GTATTGCAAGCCGTCACGCCCTATAAGGAGTTCGAGCGCTCCAGTACAGACGAGACACCCCAGTTCTCCG
AGTTCGTTCGCCAGTTGCAACGCCACGTGAATGCGCTCGAAGAAGCGCCGTGCTGACGAGCCAGGACTTC
GACGCCAACGGCGTGCCGCAACGCGTGTTTACCTAGACGCTAGGAGTGCGTTAAATCCCGTCGTGGGCGG
CTATTGCAACGAACTGATCAACCAGACGGCCAAGACCGACTGCAATTCCTCCCGGTAAGGTTTTTCGCCT
CCGCGTCCGGATGTCCGTTCCTTGAGCGGCGGGTAGGAGGCCTGTACCCAGGATTTATGAGGTTCCCCGC
CCCAAGGTCCATTCCCATGTGCGAACCGACAGCTCGGCAAACAGACCTGCCTGTACGTAGGGGTCGTGGG
CCACGAAGGCGTGCACGTCGTCGATATGCGCCGCCTGCACAAGCGGCGTTGTGACAATTTACCGAACAAC
TCCGCGGCCGGGAAGCCGATCTCGGCTTGAACGAATTGTTAGGTGGCGGTACTTGGGTCGATATCAAAGT
GCATCACTTCTTCCCGTATGCCCAACTTTGTATAGAGAGCCACTGCGGGATCGTCACCGTAATCTGCTTG
CACGTAGATCACATAAGCACCAAGCGCGTTGGCCTCATGCTTGAGGAGATTGATGAGCGCGGTGGCAATG
CCCTGCCTCCGGTGCTCGCCGGAGACTGCGAGATCATAGATATAGATCTCACTACGCGGCTGCTCAAACT
TGGGCAGAACGTAAGCCGCGAGAGCGCCAACAACCGCTTCTTGGTCGAAGGCAGCAAGCGCGATGAATGT
CTTACTACGGAGCAAGTTCCCGAGGTAATCGGAGTCCGGCTGATGTTGGGAGTAGGTGGCTACGTCTCCG
AACTCACGACCGAAAAGATCAAGAGCAGCCCGCATGGATTTGACTTGGTCAGGGCCGAGCCTACATGTGC
GAATGATGCCCATACTTGAGCCACCTAACTTTGTTTTAGGGCGACTGCCCTGCTGCGTAACATCGTTGCT
GCTGCGTAACATCGTTGCTGCTCCATAACATCAAACATCGACCCACGGCGTAACGCGCTTGCTGCTTGGA
TGCCCGAGGCATAGACTGTACAAAAAAACAGTCATAACAAGCCATGAAAACCGCCACTGCGCCGTTACCA
CCGCTGCGTTCGGTCAAGGTTCTGGACCAGTTGCGTGAGCGCATACGCTACTTGCATTACAGTTTACGAA
CCGAACAGGCTTATGTCAATTCGGCCGGCCTACGGCCAGCCTCGCAGAGCAGGATTCCCGTTGAGCACCG
CCAGGTGCGAATAAGGGACAGTGAAGAAGGAACACCCGCTCGCGGGTGGGCCTACTTCACCTATCCTGCC
CGGCTGACGCCGTTGGATACACCAAGGAAAGTCTACACGAACCCTTTGGCAAAATCCTGTATATCGTGCG
AAAAAGGATGGATATACCGAAAAAATCGCTATAATGACCCCGAAGCAGGGTTATGCAGCGGAAAAGAAAA
GAAGTTCCTATTCCGAAGTTCCTATTCTCTAGAAAGTATAGGAACTTCATGCATGATCTGAAGATCAGCA
GTTCAACCTGTTGATAGTACGTACTAAGCTCTCATGTTTCACGTACTAAGCTCTCATGTTTAACGTACTA
AGCTCTCATGTTTAACGAACTAAACCCTCATGGCTAACGCTCCATCGTATCCGTATTCCTCTTATTTTTT
CTCTTTCTCTATATCCATTTCTTTCTCTCTAGGTGTGTCCTCTCTCTCTCTTCAATTTCTCTACTCCGCA
TTCCAACGCATCCTTCCCCCAACCTCCCATTTCCTCCTTACGGCCCGATAGCGATCGTCTTTCCCTCGCT
ATCACTCGCTACCGGCCCCTCCTCTGCACCGTAACCTCCTACGTATTTACCATATCATAAAGTTTTTTCC
GACGCTTATCGCTGACCCCCTGTCGCCCTCCTATTGGCTTCCGGATTATCTTCTTGTCCATAAGGTGATC
CATGCTTCCTGAAGATTCCCGAAATGTGTCCACTTTGGCGGGGAATCATTCCATCCACTTCTTTCTCTCT
CGCTTTCCTCATTCGGCGCTCCCCTTCCGCGTCTCATTGGTCTTCCGCTCCGTTTTTGCTTTGCCGATGT
TACTTGGGGAGAGGTGCGATAATCCTTTCGCAAAAACTCGGTTTGACGCCTCCCATGGTATAAATAGTGG
GCGTTTGGTACGGCGGCTCCGCCACGGCATCAATCGGCCCAATCGGCAAATTTGCGGTCAATCGTCTTGC
GCGAAACTCGAGTCTGGTAAAGAAACCGCTGCTGCGAAATTTGAACGCCAGCACATGGACTCGTCTACTA
GCGCAGCTTAATTAACCTAGGCTGCTGCCACCGCTGAGCAATAACTAGCATAACCCCTTGGGGCCTCTAA
ACGGGTCTTGAGGGGTTTTTTGCTGAAACCTCAGGCATTTGAGAAGCACACGGTCACACTGCTTCCGGTA
GTCAATAAACCGGTAAACCAGCAATAGACATAAGCGGCTATTTAACGACCCTGCCCTGAACCGACGACCG
GGTCGAATTTGCTTTCGAATTTCTGCCATTCATCCGCTTATTATCACTTATTCAGGCGTAGCAACCAGGC
GTTTAAGGGCACCAATAACTGCCTTAAAAAAATTACGCCCCGCCCTGCCACTCATCGCAGTACTGTTGTA
ATTCATTAAGCATTCTGCCGACATGGAAGCCATCACAAACGGCATGATGAACCTGAATCGCCAGCGGCAT
CAGCACCTTGTCGCCTTGCGTATAATATTTGCCCATAGTGAAAACGGGGGCGAAGAAGTTGTCCATATTG
GCCACGTTTAAATCAAAACTGGTGAAACTCACCCAGGGATTGGCTGAGACGAAAAACATATTCTCAATAA
ACCCTTTAGGGAAATAGGCCAGGTTTTCACCGTAACACGCCACATCTTGCGAATATATGTGTAGAAACTG
CCGGAAATCGTCGTGGTATTCACTCCAGAGCGATGAAAACGTTTCAGTTTGCTCATGGAAAACGGTGTAA
CAAGGGTGAACACTATCCCATATCACCAGCTCACCGTCTTTCATTGCCATACGGAACTCCGGATGAGCAT
TCATCAGGCGGGCAAGAATGTGAATAAAGGCCGGATAAAACTTGTGCTTATTTTTCTTTACGGTCTTTAA
AAAGGCCGTAATATCCAGCTGAACGGTCTGGTTATAGGTACATTGAGCAACTGACTGAAATGCCTCAAAA
TGTTCTTTACGATGCCATTGGGATATATCAACGGTGGTATATCCAGTGATTTTTTTCTCCATTTTAGCTT
CCTTAGCTCCTGAAAATCTCGATAACTCAAAAAATACGCCCGGTAGTGATCTTATTTCATTATGGTGAAA
GTTGGAACCTCTTACGTGCCGATCAACGTCTCATTTTCGCCAAAAGTTGGCCCAGGGCTTCCCGGTATCA
ACAGGGACACCAGGATTTATTTATTCTGCGAAGTGATCTTCCGTCACAGGTATTTATTCGGCGCAAAGTG
CGTCGGGTGATGCTGCCAACTTACTGATTTAGTGTATGATGGTGTTTTTGAGGTGCTCCAGTGGCTTCTG
TTTCTATCAGCTGTCCCTCCTGTTCAGCTACTGACGGGGTGGTGCGTAACGGCAAAAGCACCGCCGGACA
TCAGCGCTAGCGGAGTGTATACTGGCTTACTATGTTGGCACTGATGAGGGTGTCAGTGAAGTGCTTCATG
TGGCAGGAGAAAAAAGGCTGCACCGGTGCGTCAGCAGAATATGTGATACAGGATATATTCCGCTTCCTCG
CTCACTGACTCGCTACGCTCGGTCGTTCGACTGCGGCGAGCGGAAATGGCTTACGAACGGGGCGGAGATT
TCCTGGAAGATGCCAGGAAGATACTTAACAGGGAAGTGAGAGGGCCGCGGCAAAGCCGTTTTTCCATAGG
CTCCGCCCCCCTGACAAGCATCACGAAATCTGACGCTCAAATCAGTGGTGGCGAAACCCGACAGGACTAT
AAAGATACCAGGCGTTTCCCCCTGGCGGCTCCCTCGTGCGCTCTCCTGTTCCTGCCTTTCGGTTTACCGG
TGTCATTCCGCTGTTATGGCCGCGTTTGTCTCATTCCACGCCTGACACTCAGTTCCGGGTAGGCAGTTCG
CTCCAAGCTGGACTGTATGCACGAACCCCCCGTTCAGTCCGACCGCTGCGCCTTATCCGGTAACTATCGT
CTTGAGTCCAACCCGGAAAGACATGCAAAAGCACCACTGGCAGCAGCCACTGGTAATTGATTTAGAGGAG
TTAGTCTTGAAGTCATGCGCCGGTTAAGGCTAAACTGAAAGGACAAGTTTTGGTGACTGCGCTCCTCCAA
GCCAGTTACCTCGGTTCAAAGAGTTGGTAGCTCAGAGAACCTTCGAAAAACCGCCCTGCAAGGCGGTTTT
TTCGTTTTCAGAGCAAGAGATTACGCGCAGACCAAAACGATCTCAAGAAGATCATCTTATTAATCAGATA
AAATATTTCTAGATTTCAGTGCAATTTATCTCTTCAAATGTAGCACCTGAAGTCAGCCCCATACGATATA
AGTTGTAATTCTCATGTTAGTCATGCCCCGCGCCCACCGGAAGGAGCTGACTGGGTTGAAGGCTCTCAAG
GGCATCGGTCGAGATCCCGGTGCCTAATGAGTGAGCTAACTTACATTAATTGCGTTGCGCTCACTGCCCG
CTTTCCAGTCGGGAAACCTGTCGTGCCAGCTGCATTAATGAATCGGCCAACGCGCGGGGAGAGGCGGTTT
GCGTATTGGGCGCCAGGGTGGTTTTTCTTTTCACCAGTGAGACGGGCAACAGCTGATTGCCCTTCACCGC
CTGGCCCTGAGAGAGTTGCAGCAAGCGGTCCACGCTGGTTTGCCCCAGCAGGCGAAAATCCTGTTTGATG
GTGGTTAACGGCGGGATATAACATGAGCTGTCTTCGGTATCGTCGTATCCCACTACCGAGATGTCCGCAC
CAACGCGCAGCCCGGACTCGGTAATGGCGCGCATTGCGCCCAGCGCCATCTGATCGTTGGCAACCAGCAT
CGCAGTGGGAACGATGCCCTCATTCAGCATTTGCATGGTTTGTTGAAAACCGGACATGGCACTCCAGTCG
CCTTCCCGTTCCGCTATCGGCTGAATTTGATTGCGAGTGAGATATTTATGCCAGCCAGCCAGACGCAGAC
GCGCCGAGACAGAACTTAATGGGCCCGCTAACAGCGCGATTTGCTGGTGACCCAATGCGACCAGATGCTC
CACGCCCAGTCGCGTACCGTCTTCATGGGAGAAAATAATACTGTTGATGGGTGTCTGGTCAGAGACATCA
AGAAATAACGCCGGAACATTAGTGCAGGCAGCTTCCACAGCAATGGCATCCTGGTCATCCAGCGGATAGT
TAATGATCAGCCCACTGACGCGTTGCGCGAGAAGATTGTGCACCGCCGCTTTACAGGCTTCGACGCCGCT
TCGTTCTACCATCGACACCACCACGCTGGCACCCAGTTGATCGGCGCGAGATTTAATCGCCGCGACAATT
TGCGACGGCGCGTGCAGGGCCAGACTGGAGGTGGCAACGCCAATCAGCAACGACTGTTTGCCCGCCAGTT
GTTGTGCCACGCGGTTGGGAATGTAATTCAGCTCCGCCATCGCCGCTTCCACTTTTTCCCGCGTTTTCGC
AGAAACGTGGCTGGCCTGGTTCACCACGCGGGAAACGGTCTGATAAGAGACACCGGCATACTCTGCGACA
TCGTATAACGTTACTGGTTTCACATTCACCACCCTGAATTGACTCTCTTCCGGGCGCTATCATGCCATAC
CGCGAAAGGTTTTGCGCCATTCGATGGTGTCCGGGATCTCGACGCTCTCCCTTATGCGACTCCTGCATTA
GGAAATTAATACGACTCACTATAGGGGAATTGTGAGCGGATAACAATTCCCCTGTAGAAATAATTTTGTT
TAACTTTAATAAGGAGATATACCATGGGCAGCAGCCATCACCATCATCACCACAGCCAGGATCCGAATTC
GAGCTCGGCGCGCCTGCAGGTCGACAAGCTTTCTATCGCCTTCTTGACGAGTTCTTCTGAGGTTAACTGT
ATTTAGAAAAATAAACAAATAGGGGTTCCGCGCACATTTCCCCGAAAAGTGCCACCTGGGTCCTTTTCAT
CACGTGCTATAAAAATAATTATAATTTAAATTTTTTAATATAAATATATAAATTAAAAATAGAAAGTAAA
AAAAGAAATTAAAGAAAAAATAGTTTTTGTTTTCCGAAGATGTAAAAGACTCTAGGGGGATCGCCAACAA
ATACTACCTTTTATCTTGCTCTTCCTGCTCTCAGGTATTAATGCCGAATTGTTTCATCTTGTCTGTGTAG
AAGACCACACACGAAAATCCTGTGATTTTACATTTTACTTATCGTTAATCGAATGTATATCTATTTAATC
TGCTTTTCTTGTCTAATAAATATATATGTAAAGTACGCTTTTTGTTGAAATTTTTTAAACCTTTGTTTAT
TTTTTTTTCTTCATTCCGTAACTCTTCTACCTTCTTTATTTACTTTCTAAAATCCAAATACAAAACATAA
AAATAAATAAACACAGAGTAAATTCCCAAATTATTCCATCATTAAAAGATACGAGGCGCGTGTAAGTTAC
AGGCAAGCGGCCGAATTCTGCTGGGTGTGGGTCTATGGATGCCAGTGGAACTCTTTGGACGATCTTTGTT
GGCGGGGACGAAAAAATAGGCTACAATCTAGGTCTTCGCTGGCCACCTCGGCGAAGAAAGAGCTTGGGAA
TCAACGACTTACTGCCCTAGTAAACGTCTCGTTTCCCGCTCCAAGTTATGATCTACAGACTTCTACTGAC
GTCTGTAAGTCGTTGAAAAGAGGGGCTTCGGCCCCTTTTTTCATTCCAGCGAGCGCCACGGAAA
Features (pLannotate 1.2.2; 27 found; start..end, strand, type, name):
      1..17      +  protein_bind   lac operator: The lac repressor binds to the lac operator to inhibit transcription in E. coli. This inhibition can be relieved by adding lactose or isopropyl-β-D-thiogalactopyranoside (IPTG). lac repressor encoded by lacI
   2489..3022    -  CDS            GmR: gentamycin acetyltransferase; aacC1; confers resistance to gentamycin
   3211..3239    -  promoter       Pc promoter: intI1 (promoter lies within the coding sequence); class 1 integron promoter
   3253..3361    -  oriT           oriT: incP origin of transfer
   3501..3548    +  protein_bind   FRT: FLP-mediated recombination occurs in the 8-bp core sequence TCTAGAAA (Turan and Bode, 2011). FLP recombinase from the Saccharomyces cerevisiae 2μ plasmid
   3555..3679    +  rep_origin     R6K γ ori (fragment): γ replication origin from E. coli plasmid R6K; requires the R6K initiator protein pi for replication
   3680..4201    +  promoter       adh1 promoter (fragment): promoter for the Schizosaccharomyces pombe adh1 gene encoding alcohol dehydrogenase
   4289..4330    +  CDS            S-Tag (fragment): affinity and epitope tag derived from pancreatic ribonuclease A
   4360..4377    +  CDS            SET1 (fragment): solubility-enhancement tag derived from T7 phage gene 10B
   4385..4432    +  terminator     T7 terminator: transcription terminator for bacteriophage T7 RNA polymerase
   4656..5312    -  CDS            cat: CAT_ECOLX - Experimental evidence at protein level: Swiss-Prot protein existence level 1. This enzyme is an effector of chloramphenicol resistance in bacteria. From Escherichia coli. This protein is used as a marker in many commonly used cloning vectors, such as pACYC184.
   5313..5415    -  promoter       cat promoter: promoter of the E. coli cat gene encoding chloramphenicol acetyltransferase
   5536..5679    +  mobile_element IS1 (fragment): prokaryotic transposable element IS1
   5798..5853    -  rep_origin     RSF ori (fragment): Plasmids containing the RSF 1030 origin of replication can be propagated in E. coli cells that contain additional plasmids with compatible origins.
   5941..6486    -  rep_origin     p15A ori: Plasmids containing the medium-copy-number p15A origin of replication can be propagated in E. coli cells that contain a second plasmid with the ColE1 origin.
   6598..6662    -  CDS            TcR (fragment): tetracycline efflux protein; tet; confers resistance to tetracycline
   6677..6698    -  protein_bind   CAP binding site: CAP binding activates transcription in the presence of cAMP. E. coli catabolite activator protein
   6711..7793    -  CDS            lacI: lac repressor; lacI; The lac repressor binds to the lac operator to inhibit transcription in E. coli. This inhibition can be relieved by adding lactose or isopropyl-β-D-thiogalactopyranoside (IPTG).
   7794..7871    -  promoter       lacI promoter: lacI
   7879..7914    -  CDS            TcR (fragment): tetracycline efflux protein; tet; confers resistance to tetracycline
   7917..7935    +  promoter       T7 promoter: promoter for bacteriophage T7 RNA polymerase
   7936..7960    +  protein_bind   lac operator: The lac repressor binds to the lac operator to inhibit transcription in E. coli. This inhibition can be relieved by adding lactose or isopropyl-β-D-thiogalactopyranoside (IPTG). lac repressor encoded by lacI
   7975..7997    +  RBS            RBS: efficient ribosome binding site from bacteriophage T7 gene 10 (Olins and Rangwala, 1989)
   8081..8110    +  CDS            NeoR/KanR (fragment): aminoglycoside phosphotransferase confers resistance to neomycin, kanamycin, and G418 (Geneticin®)
   8118..8152    -  promoter       AmpR promoter (fragment): bla
   8189..8689    +  misc_feature   CEN/ARS: S. cerevisiae CEN6 centromere fused to an autonomously replicating sequence
   8783..8864    +  ncRNA          sX8: Accession: RF02227 - Proteobacterial sRNA sX8
