[The description below was written by a language model from this plasmid's Addgene catalogue record and pLannotate feature annotations shown in this document.]
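Description:
pJZ001 is a roughly 9 kb bacterial plasmid built on the pACYCDuet-1 backbone that serves as a donor for an intB13 integrase cassette, intended to be knocked into a pCAP-BAC backbone. It is maintained in E. coli at low copy through the p15A origin and selected with chloramphenicol via the cat gene and its native promoter. The Duet backbone also contributes lacI with its promoter, a T7 promoter with lac operator and gene 10 ribosome binding site, a second lac operator, remnants of the S-tag region and a T7 terminator. Nothing in the record suggests that T7-driven expression is the point of the construct. The plasmid appears to be a carrier for the cassette, which was assembled by Gibson cloning.

Within the insert region, the annotation identifies a gentamicin acetyltransferase gene (aacC1) driven by a class 1 integron Pc promoter, an incP oriT that would allow conjugative mobilisation once the cassette is in its destination vector, and an FRT site. Flanking these are a CEN6/ARS segment and short fragments of an R6K γ origin, an S. pombe adh1 promoter, a kanamycin resistance gene and the bla promoter. These may represent homology to the pCAP-type target vector, although the record does not say so. The intB13 integrase itself is not annotated. An unannotated stretch of about 2.4 kb upstream of the gentamicin marker is the likely location, but this is an inference. The catalogue lists a bla g717a mutation, yet no full ampicillin resistance gene is detected. The depositor and sequencing-derived records differ by two nucleotides and in their start coordinate but carry the same features. The associated work concerns refactoring biosynthetic gene clusters for heterologous expression.
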