Addgene plasmid #120230: pJZ001
Purpose: Contains intB13 integrase casette for knock-in to pCAP-BAC backbone
Depositing lab: Bradley Moore. Depositing organization: University of California, San Diego (UCSD). Publication: Refactoring the Cryptic Streptophenazine Biosynthetic Gene Cluster Unites Phenazine, Polyketide, and Nonribosomal Peptide Biochemistry. Bauman KD, Li J, Murata K, Mantovani SM, Dahesh S, Nizet V, Luhavaya H, Moore BS. Cell Chem Biol. 2019 Feb 15. pii: S2451-9456(19)30038-8. doi: 10.1016/j.chembiol.2019.02.004. PubMed 30853419.
Backbone
  Vector backbone: pACYCDuet-1
  Vector type: Bacterial Expression
Growth in bacteria
  Bacterial resistance: Chloramphenicol, 25 μg/mL
  Growth temperature: 37°C
  Growth strain: DH5alpha
  Copy number: Low Copy
Gene/Insert
  Gene/Insert name: intB13 integrase casette
  Mutation: bla-g717a (amp resistance gene)
  Cloning method: Gibson Cloning
Terms and licenses: Academic/Nonprofit Terms; Industry Terms: Not Available to Industry
How to cite: pJZ001 was a gift from Bradley Moore (Addgene plasmid # 120230 ; http://n2t.net/addgene:120230 ; RRID:Addgene_120230)
